>Addgene plasmid #116552 | pHAGE-PIK3CB-E1047K | addgene full sequence | sequence record 243125 | Addgene NGS Result
TGGAAGGGCTAATTCACTCCCAAAGAAGACAAGATATCCTTGATCTGTGGATCTACCACACACAAGGCTA
CTTCCCTGATTAGCAGAACTACACACCAGGGCCAGGGGTCAGATATCCACTGACCTTTGGATGGTGCTAC
AAGCTAGTACCAGTTGAGCCAGATAAGGTAGAAGAGGCCAATAAAGGAGAGAACACCAGCTTGTTACACC
CTGTGAGCCTGCATGGGATGGATGACCCGGAGAGAGAAGTGTTAGAGTGGAGGTTTGACAGCCGCCTAGC
ATTTCATCACGTGGCCCGAGAGCTGCATCCGGAGTACTTCAAGAACTGCTGATATCGAGCTTGCTACAAG
GGACTTTCCGCTGGGGACTTTCCAGGGAGGCGTGGCCTGGGCGGGACTGGGGAGTGGCGAGCCCTCAGAT
CCTGCATATAAGCAGCTGCTTTTTGCCTGTACTGGGTCTCTCTGGTTAGACCAGATCTGAGCCTGGGAGC
TCTCTGGCTAACTAGGGAACCCACTGCTTAAGCCTCAATAAAGCTTGCCTTGAGTGCTTCAAGTAGTGTG
TGCCCGTCTGTTGTGTGACTCTGGTAACTAGAGATCCCTCAGACCCTTTTAGTCAGTGTGGAAAATCTCT
AGCAGTGGCGCCCGAACAGGGACTTGAAAGCGAAAGGGAAACCAGAGGAGCTCTCTCGACGCAGGACTCG
GCTTGCTGAAGCGCGCACGGCAAGAGGCGAGGGGCGGCGACTGGTGAGTACGCCAAAAATTTTGACTAGC
GGAGGCTAGAAGGAGAGAGATGGGTGCGAGAGCGTCAGTATTAAGCGGGGGAGAATTAGATCGCGATGGG
AAAAAATTCGGTTAAGGCCAGGGGGAAAGAAAAAATATAAATTAAAACATATAGTATGGGCAAGCAGGGA
GCTAGAACGATTCGCAGTTAATCCTGGCCTGTTAGAAACATCAGAAGGCTGTAGACAAATACTGGGACAG
CTACAACCATCCCTTCAGACAGGATCAGAAGAACTTAGATCATTATATAATACAGTAGCAACCCTCTATT
GTGTGCATCAAAGGATAGAGATAAAAGACACCAAGGAAGCTTTAGACAAGATAGAGGAAGAGCAAAACAA
AAGTAAGACCACCGCACAGCAAGCGGCCGGCCGCTGATCTTCAGACCTGGAGGAGGAGATATGAGGGACA
ATTGGAGAAGTGAATTATATAAATATAAAGTAGTAAAAATTGAACCATTAGGAGTAGCACCCACCAAGGC
AAAGAGAAGAGTGGTGCAGAGAGAAAAAAGAGCAGTGGGAATAGGAGCTTTGTTCCTTGGGTTCTTGGGA
GCAGCAGGAAGCACTATGGGCGCAGCGTCAATGACGCTGACGGTACAGGCCAGACAATTATTGTCTGGTA
TAGTGCAGCAGCAGAACAATTTGCTGAGGGCTATTGAGGCGCAACAGCATCTGTTGCAACTCACAGTCTG
GGGCATCAAGCAGCTCCAGGCAAGAATCCTGGCTGTGGAAAGATACCTAAAGGATCAACAGCTCCTGGGG
ATTTGGGGTTGCTCTGGAAAACTCATTTGCACCACTGCTGTGCCTTGGAATGCTAGTTGGAGTAATAAAT
CTCTGGAACAGATTTGGAATCACACGACCTGGATGGAGTGGGACAGAGAAATTAACAATTACACAAGCTT
AATACACTCCTTAATTGAAGAATCGCAAAACCAGCAAGAAAAGAATGAACAAGAATTATTGGAATTAGAT
AAATGGGCAAGTTTGTGGAATTGGTTTAACATAACAAATTGGCTGTGGTATATAAAATTATTCATAATGA
TAGTAGGAGGCTTGGTAGGTTTAAGAATAGTTTTTGCTGTACTTTCTATAGTGAATAGAGTTAGGCAGGG
ATATTCACCATTATCGTTTCAGACCCACCTCCCAACCCCGAGGGGACCCGACAGGCCCGAAGGAATAGAA
GAAGAAGGTGGAGAGAGAGACAGAGACAGATCCATTCGATTAGTGAACGGATCTCGACGGTATCGCCGAA
TTCACAAATGGCAGTATTCATCCACAATTTTAAAAGAAAAGGGGGGATTGGGGGGTACAGTGCAGGGGAA
AGAATAGTAGACATAATAGCAACAGACATACAAACTAAAGAATTACAAAAACAAATTACAAAAATTCAAA
ATTTTCGGGTTTATTACAGGGACAGCAGAGATCCAGTTTGGACTAGTCGTGAGGCTCCGGTGCCCGTCAG
TGGGCAGAGCGCACATCGCCCACAGTCCCCGAGAAGTTGGGGGGAGGGGTCGGCAATTGAACCGGTGCCT
AGAGAAGGTGGCGCGGGGTAAACTGGGAAAGTGATGTCGTGTACTGGCTCCGCCTTTTTCCCGAGGGTGG
GGGAGAACCGTATATAAGTGCAGTAGTCGCCGTGAACGTTCTTTTTCGCAACGGGTTTGCCGCCAGAACA
CAGGTAAGTGCCGTGTGTGGTTCCCGCGGGCCTGGCCTCTTTACGGGTTATGGCCCTTGCGTGCCTTGAA
TTACTTCCACCTGGCTGCAGTACGTGATTCTTGATCCCGAGCTTCGGGTTGGAAGTGGGTGGGAGAGTTC
GAGGCCTTGCGCTTAAGGAGCCCCTTCGCCTCGTGCTTGAGTTGAGGCCTGGCCTGGGCGCTGGGGCCGC
CGCGTGCGAATCTGGTGGCACCTTCGCGCCTGTCTCGCTGCTTTCGATAAGTCTCTAGCCATTTAAAATT
TTTGATGACCTGCTGCGACGCTTTTTTTCTGGCAAGATAGTCTTGTAAATGCGGGCCAAGATCTGCACAC
TGGTATTTCGGTTTTTGGGGCCGCGGGCGGCGACGGGGCCCGTGCGTCCCAGCGCACATGTTCGGCGAGG
CGGGGCCTGCGAGCGCGGCCACCGAGAATCGGACGGGGGTAGTCTCAAGCTGGCCGGCCTGCTCTGGTGC
CTGGCCTCGCGCCGCCGTGTATCGCCCCGCCCTGGGCGGCAAGGCTGGCCCGGTCGGCACCAGTTGCGTG
AGCGGAAAGATGGCCGCTTCCCGGCCCTGCTGCAGGGAGCTCAAAATGGAGGACGCGGCGCTCGGGAGAG
CGGGCGGGTGAGTCACCCACACAAAGGAAAAGGGCCTTTCCGTCCTCAGCCGTCGCTTCATGTGACTCCA
CGGAGTACCGGGCGCCGTCCAGGCACCTCGATTAGTTCTCGAGCTTTTGGAGTACGTCGTCTTTAGGTTG
GGGGGAGGGGTTTTATGCGATGGAGTTTCCCCACACTGAGTGGGTGGAGACTGAAGTTAGGCCAGCTTGG
CACTTGATGTAATTCTCCTTGGAATTTGCCCTTTTTGAGTTTGGATCTTGGTTCATTCTCAAGCCTCAGA
CAGTGGTTCAAAGTTTTTTTCTTCCATTTCAGGTGTCGTGAAGCGGCCCTGCAGATATCAACAAGTTTGT
ACAAAAAAGCAGGCACCATGTGCTTCAGTTTCATAATGCCTCCTGCTATGGCAGACATCCTTGACATCTG
GGCGGTGGATTCACAGATAGCATCTGATGGCTCCATACCTGTGGATTTCCTTTTGCCCACTGGGATTTAT
ATCCAGTTGGAGGTACCTCGGGAAGCTACCATTTCTTATATTAAGCAGATGTTATGGAAGCAAGTTCACA
ATTACCCAATGTTCAACCTCCTTATGGATATTGACTCCTATATGTTTGCATGTGTGAATCAGACTGCTGT
ATATGAGGAGCTTGAAGATGAAACACGAAGACTCTGTGATGTCAGACCTTTTCTTCCAGTTCTCAAATTA
GTGACAAGAAGTTGTGACCCAGGGGAAAAATTAGACTCAAAAATTGGAGTCCTTATAGGAAAAGGTCTGC
ATGAATTTGATTCCTTGAAGGATCCTGAAGTAAATGAATTTCGAAGAAAAATGCGCAAATTCAGCGAGGA
AAAAATCCTGTCACTTGTGGGATTGTCTTGGATGGACTGGCTAAAACAAACATATCCACCAGAGCATGAA
CCATCCATCCCTGAAAACTTAGAAGATAAACTTTATGGGGGAAAGCTCATCGTAGCTGTTCATTTTGAAA
ACTGCCAGGACGTGTTTAGCTTTCAAGTGTCTCCTAATATGAATCCTATCAAAGTAAATGAATTGGCAAT
CCAAAAACGTTTGACTATTCATGGGAAGGAAGATGAAGTTAGCCCCTATGATTATGTGTTGCAAGTCAGC
GGGAGAGTAGAATATGTTTTTGGTGATCATCCACTAATTCAGTTCCAGTATATCCGGAACTGTGTGATGA
ACAGAGCCCTGCCCCATTTTATACTTGTGGAATGCTGCAAGATCAAGAAAATGTATGAACAAGAAATGAT
TGCCATAGAGGCTGCCATAAATCGAAATTCATCTAATCTTCCTCTTCCATTACCACCAAAGAAAACACGA
ATTATTTCTCATGTTTGGGAAAATAACAACCCTTTCCAAATTGTCTTGGTTAAGGGAAATAAACTTAACA
CAGAGGAAACTGTAAAAGTTCATGTCAGGGCTGGTCTTTTTCATGGTACTGAGCTCCTGTGTAAAACCAT
CGTAAGCTCAGAGGTATCAGGGAAAAATGATCATATTTGGAATGAACCACTGGAATTTGATATTAATATT
TGTGACTTACCAAGAATGGCTCGATTATGTTTTGCTGTTTATGCAGTTTTGGATAAAGTAAAAACGAAGA
AATCAACGAAAACTATTAATCCCTCTAAATATCAGACCATCAGGAAAGCTGGAAAAGTGCATTATCCTGT
AGCGTGGGTAAATACGATGGTTTTTGACTTTAAAGGACAATTGAGAACTGGAGACATAATATTACACAGC
TGGTCTTCATTTCCTGATGAACTCGAAGAAATGTTGAATCCAATGGGAACTGTTCAAACAAATCCATATA
CTGAAAATGCAACAGCTTTGCATGTTAAATTTCCAGAGAATAAAAAACAACCTTATTATTACCCTCCCTT
CGATAAGATTATTGAAAAGGCAGCTGAGATTGCAAGCAGTGATAGTGCTAATGTGTCAAGTCGAGGTGGA
AAAAAGTTTCTTCCTGTATTGAAAGAAATCTTGGACAGGGATCCCTTGTCTCAACTGTGTGAAAATGAAA
TGGATCTTATTTGGACTTTGCGACAAGACTGCCGAGAGATTTTCCCACAATCACTGCCAAAATTACTGCT
GTCAATCAAGTGGAATAAACTTGAGGATGTTGCTCAGCTTCAGGCGCTGCTTCAGATTTGGCCTAAACTG
CCCCCCCGGGAGGCCCTAGAGCTTCTGGATTTCAACTATCCAGACCAGTACGTTCGAGAATATGCTGTAG
GCTGCCTGCGACAGATGAGTGATGAAGAACTTTCTCAATATCTTTTACAACTGGTGCAAGTGTTAAAATA
TGAGCCTTTTCTTGATTGTGCCCTCTCTAGATTCCTATTAGAAAGAGCACTTGGTAATCGGAGGATAGGG
CAGTTTCTATTTTGGCATCTTAGGTCAGAAGTGCACATTCCTGCTGTCTCAGTACAATTTGGTGTCATCC
TTGAAGCATACTGCCGGGGAAGTGTGGGGCACATGAAAGTGCTTTCTAAGCAGGTTGAAGCACTCAATAA
GTTAAAAACTTTAAATAGTTTAATCAAACTGAATGCCGTGAAGTTAAACAGAGCCAAAGGGAAGGAGGCC
ATGCATACCTGTTTAAAACAGAGTGCTTACCGGGAAGCCCTCTCTGACCTGCAGTCACCCCTGAACCCAT
GTGTTATCCTCTCAGAACTCTATGTTGAAAAGTGCAAATACATGGATTCCAAAATGAAGCCTTTGTGGCT
GGTATACAATAACAAGGTATTTGGTGAGGATTCAGTTGGAGTGATTTTTAAAAATGGTGATGATTTACGA
CAGGATATGTTGACACTCCAAATGTTGCGCTTGATGGATTTACTCTGGAAAGAAGCTGGTTTGGATCTTC
GGATGTTGCCTTATGGCTGTTTAGCAACAGGAGATCGCTCTGGCCTCATTGAAGTTGTGAGCACCTCTGA
AACAATTGCTGACATTCAGCTGAACAGTAGCAATGTGGCTGCTGCAGCAGCCTTCAACAAAGATGCCCTT
CTGAACTGGCTTAAAGAATACAACTCTGGGGATGACCTGGACCGAGCCATTGAGGAATTTACACTGTCCT
GTGCTGGCTACTGTGTAGCTTCTTATGTCCTTGGGATTGGTGACAGACATAGTGACAACATCATGGTCAA
AAAAACTGGCCAGCTCTTCCACATTGACTTTGGACATATTCTTGGAAATTTCAAATCTAAGTTTGGCATT
AAAAGGGAGCGAGTGCCTTTTATTCTTACCTATGATTTCATCCATGTCATTCAACAAGGAAAAACAGGAA
ATACAGAAAAGTTTGGCCGGTTCCGCCAGTGTTGTGAGGATGCATATCTGATTTTACGACGGCATGGGAA
TCTCTTCATCACTCTCTTTGCGCTGATGTTGACTGCAGGGCTTCCTGAACTCACATCAGTCAAAGATATA
CAGTATCTTAAGGACTCTCTTGCATTAGGGAAGAGTGAAGAAGAAGCACTCAAACAGTTTAAGCAAAATT
TGATAAGGCGCTCAGGGAAAGCTGGACTACTAAAGTGAACTGGATGGCCCACACAGTTCGGAAAGACTAC
AGATCTTAGAACCCAGCTTTCTTGTACAAAGTGGTGATATCCAATTAACCCTCACTAAAGGGATAAGAAA
GTGAAATGTAAATTGCCCTATAGTGAGTCGTATTACCACCCAACTTTTCTATACAAAGTGGTTGATATCC
AGCACAGTGGCGGCCGCTCGAGTCTAGAGGGCCCGCGGTTCGAAGGTAAGCCTATCCCTAACCCTCTCCT
CGGTCTCGATTCTACGCGTACCGGTTAGTAATGAGATCCCTCCCCCCCCCCTAACGTTACTGGCCGAAGC
CGCTTGGAATAAGGCCGGTGTGCGTTTGTCTATATGTTATTTTCCACCATATTGCCGTCTTTTGGCAATG
TGAGGGCCCGGAAACCTGGCCCTGTCTTCTTGACGAGCATTCCTAGGGGTCTTTCCCCTCTCGCCAAAGG
AATGCAAGGTCTGTTGAATGTCGTGAAGGAAGCAGTTCCTCTGGAAGCTTCTTGAAGACAAACAACGTCT
GTAGCGACCCTTTGCAGGCAGCGGAACCCCCCACCTGGCGACAGGTGCCTCTGCGGCCAAAAGCCACGTG
TATAAGATACACCTGCAAAGGCGGCACAACCCCAGTGCCACGTTGTGAGTTGGATAGTTGTGGAAAGAGT
CAAATGGCTCTCCTCAAGCGTATTCAACAAGGGGCTGAAGGATGCCCAGAAGGTACCCCATTGTATGGGA
TCTGATCTGGGGCCTCGGTGCACATGCTTTACATGTGTTTAGTCGAGGTTAAAAAAACGTCTAGGCCCCC
CGAACCACGGGGACGTGGTTTTCCTTTGAAAAACACGATGATAATATGGCCACACATATGACCGAGTACA
AGCCCACGGTGCGCCTCGCCACCCGCGACGACGTCCCCAGGGCCGTACGCACCCTCGCCGCCGCGTTCGC
CGACTACCCCGCCACGCGCCACACCGTCGATCCGGACCGCCACATCGAGCGGGTCACCGAGCTGCAAGAA
CTCTTCCTCACGCGCGTCGGGCTCGACATCGGCAAGGTGTGGGTCGCGGACGACGGCGCCGCGGTGGCGG
TCTGGACCACGCCGGAGAGCGTCGAAGCGGGGGCGGTGTTCGCCGAGATCGGCCCGCGCATGGCCGAGTT
GAGCGGTTCCCGGCTGGCCGCGCAGCAACAGATGGAAGGCCTCCTGGCGCCGCACCGGCCCAAGGAGCCC
GCGTGGTTCCTGGCCACCGTCGGCGTCTCGCCCGACCACCAGGGCAAGGGTCTGGGCAGCGCCGTCGTGC
TCCCCGGAGTGGAGGCGGCCGAGCGCGCCGGGGTGCCCGCCTTCCTGGAGACCTCCGCGCCCCGCAACCT
CCCCTTCTACGAGCGGCTCGGCTTCACCGTCACCGCCGACGTCGAGGTGCCCGAAGGACCGCGCACCTGG
TGCATGACCCGCAAGCCCGGTGCCTAAATCGATAGATCCTAATCAACCTCTGGATTACAAAATTTGTGAA
AGATTGACTGGTATTCTTAACTATGTTGCTCCTTTTACGCTATGTGGATACGCTGCTTTAATGCCTTTGT
ATCATGCTATTGCTTCCCGTATGGCTTTCATTTTCTCCTCCTTGTATAAATCCTGGTTGCTGTCTCTTTA
TGAGGAGTTGTGGCCCGTTGTCAGGCAACGTGGCGTGGTGTGCACTGTGTTTGCTGACGCAACCCCCACT
GGTTGGGGCATTGCCACCACCTGTCAGCTCCTTTCCGGGACTTTCGCTTTCCCCCTCCCTATTGCCACGG
CGGAACTCATCGCCGCCTGCCTTGCCCGCTGCTGGACAGGGGCTCGGCTGTTGGGCACTGACAATTCCGT
GGTGTTGTCGGGGAAATCATCGTCCTTTCCTTGGCTGCTCGCCTGTGTTGCCACCTGGATTCTGCGCGGG
ACGTCCTTCTGCTACGTCCCTTCGGCCCTCAATCCAGCGGACCTTCCTTCCCGCGGCCTGCTGCCGGCTC
TGCGGCCTCTTCCGCGTCTTCGCCTTCGCCCTCAGACGAGTCGGATCTCCCTTTGGGCCGCCTCCCCGCC
TGAGATCCTTTAAGACCAATGACTTACAAGGCAGCTGTAGATCTTAGCCACTTTTTAAAAGAAAAGGGGG
GACTGGAAGGGCTAATTCACTCCCAACGAAGACAAGATCTGCTTTTTGCTTGTACTGGGTCTCTCTGGTT
AGACCAGATCTGAGCCTGGGAGCTCTCTGGCTAACTAGGGAACCCACTGCTTAAGCCTCAATAAAGCTTG
CCTTGAGTGCTTCAAGTAGTGTGTGCCCGTCTGTTGTGTGACTCTGGTAACTAGAGATCCCTCAGACCCT
TTTAGTCAGTGTGGAAAATCTCTAGCAGTAGTAGTTCATGTCATCTTATTATTCAGTATTTATAACTTGC
AAAGAAATGAATATCAGAGAGTGAGAGGCCCGGGTTAATTAAGGAAAGGGCTAGATCATTCTTGAAGACG
AAAGGGCCTCGTGATACGCCTATTTTTATAGGTTAATGTCATGATAATAATGGTTTCTTAGACGTCAGGT
GGCACTTTTCGGGGAAATGTGCGCGGAACCCCTATTTGTTTATTTTTCTAAATACATTCAAATATGTATC
CGCTCATGAGACAATAACCCTGATAAATGCTTCAATAATATTGAAAAAGGAAGAGTATGAGTATTCAACA
TTTCCGTGTCGCCCTTATTCCCTTTTTTGCGGCATTTTGCCTTCCTGTTTTTGCTCACCCAGAAACGCTG
GTGAAAGTAAAAGATGCTGAAGATCAGTTGGGTGCACGAGTGGGTTACATCGAACTGGATCTCAACAGCG
GTAAGATCCTTGAGAGTTTTCGCCCCGAAGAACGTTTTCCAATGATGAGCACTTTTAAAGTTCTGCTATG
TGGCGCGGTATTATCCCGTGTTGACGCCGGGCAAGAGCAACTCGGTCGCCGCATACACTATTCTCAGAAT
GACTTGGTTGAGTACTCACCAGTCACAGAAAAGCATCTTACGGATGGCATGACAGTAAGAGAATTATGCA
GTGCTGCCATAACCATGAGTGATAACACTGCGGCCAACTTACTTCTGACAACGATCGGAGGACCGAAGGA
GCTAACCGCTTTTTTGCACAACATGGGGGATCATGTAACTCGCCTTGATCGTTGGGAACCGGAGCTGAAT
GAAGCCATACCAAACGACGAGCGTGACACCACGATGCCTGTAGCAATGGCAACAACGTTGCGCAAACTAT
TAACTGGCGAACTACTTACTCTAGCTTCCCGGCAACAATTAATAGACTGGATGGAGGCGGATAAAGTTGC
AGGACCACTTCTGCGCTCGGCCCTTCCGGCTGGCTGGTTTATTGCTGATAAATCTGGAGCCGGTGAGCGT
GGGTCTCGCGGTATCATTGCAGCACTGGGGCCAGATGGTAAGCCCTCCCGTATCGTAGTTATCTACACGA
CGGGGAGTCAGGCAACTATGGATGAACGAAATAGACAGATCGCTGAGATAGGTGCCTCACTGATTAAGCA
TTGGTAACTGTCAGACCAAGTTTACTCATATATACTTTAGATTGATTTAAAACTTCATTTTTAATTTAAA
AGGATCTAGGTGAAGATCCTTTTTGATAATCTCATGACCAAAATCCCTTAACGTGAGTTTTCGTTCCACT
GAGCGTCAGACCCCGTAGAAAAGATCAAAGGATCTTCTTGAGATCCTTTTTTTCTGCGCGTAATCTGCTG
CTTGCAAACAAAAAAACCACCGCTACCAGCGGTGGTTTGTTTGCCGGATCAAGAGCTACCAACTCTTTTT
CCGAAGGTAACTGGCTTCAGCAGAGCGCAGATACCAAATACTGTTCTTCTAGTGTAGCCGTAGTTAGGCC
ACCACTTCAAGAACTCTGTAGCACCGCCTACATACCTCGCTCTGCTAATCCTGTTACCAGTGGCTGCTGC
CAGTGGCGATAAGTCGTGTCTTACCGGGTTGGACTCAAGACGATAGTTACCGGATAAGGCGCAGCGGTCG
GGCTGAACGGGGGGTTCGTGCACACAGCCCAGCTTGGAGCGAACGACCTACACCGAACTGAGATACCTAC
AGCGTGAGCTATGAGAAAGCGCCACGCTTCCCGAAGGGAGAAAGGCGGACAGGTATCCGGTAAGCGGCAG
GGTCGGAACAGGAGAGCGCACGAGGGAGCTTCCAGGGGGAAACGCCTGGTATCTTTATAGTCCTGTCGGG
TTTCGCCACCTCTGACTTGAGCGTCGATTTTTGTGATGCTCGTCAGGGGGGCGGAGCCTATGGAAAAACG
CCAGCAACGCGGCCTTTTTACGGTTCCTGGCCTTTTGCTGGCCTTTTGCTCACATGTTCTTTCCTGCGTT
ATCCCCTGATTCTGTGGATAACCGTATTACCGCCTTTGAGTGAGCTGATACCGCTCGCCGCAGCCGAACG
ACCGAGCGCAGCGAGTCAGTGAGCGAGGAAGCGGAAGAGCGCCCAATACGCAAACCGCCTCTCCCCGCGC
GTTGGCCGATTCATTAATGCAGCAAGCTCATGGCTGACTAATTTTTTTTATTTATGCAGAGGCCGAGGCC
GCCTCGGCCTCTGAGCTATTCCAGAAGTAGTGAGGAGGCTTTTTTGGAGGCCTAGGCTTTTGCAAAAAGC
TCCCCGTGGCACGACAGGTTTCCCGACTGGAAAGCGGGCAGTGAGCGCAACGCAATTAATGTGAGTTAGC
TCACTCATTAGGCACCCCAGGCTTTACACTTTATGCTTCCGGCTCGTATGTTGTGTGGAATTGTGAGCGG
ATAACAATTTCACACAGGAAACAGCTATGACATGATTACGAATTTCACAAATAAAGCATTTTTTTCACTG
CATTCTAGTTGTGGTTTGTCCAAACTCATCAATGTATCTTATCATGTCTGGATCAACTGGATAACTCAAG
CTAACCAAAATCATCCCAAACTTCCCACCCCATACCCTATTACCACTGCCAATTACCTGTGGTTTCATTT
ACTCTAAACCTGTGATTCCTCTGAATTATTTTCATTTTAAAGAAATTGTATTTGTTAAATATGTACTACA
AACTTAGTAGT
Features (pLannotate 1.2.2; 30 found; start..end, strand, type, name):
    377..634     +  LTR            5' LTR (truncated): truncated 5' long terminal repeat (LTR) from HIV-1
    681..806     +  misc_feature   HIV-1 Ψ: packaging signal of human immunodeficiency virus type 1
    790..1128    +  CDS            HIV-1 gag (fragment): gag protein from human immunodeficiency virus 1; gag
   1303..1536    +  misc_feature   RRE: The Rev response element (RRE) of HIV-1 allows for Rev-dependent mRNA export from the nucleus to the cytoplasm.
   1913..2013    +  CDS            Rev (fragment): human immunodeficiency virus 1 (HIV-1) Rev protein; rev; enhances nuclear export of unspliced and incompletely spliced viral mRNAs
   2058..2175    +  misc_feature   cPPT/CTS: central polypurine tract and central termination sequence of HIV-1
   2223..3401    +  promoter       EF-1α promoter: strong constitutive promoter for human elongation factor EF-1α
   3422..3442    +  protein_bind   attB1: mutant version of attB; core recombination site for the Gateway® BP reaction BP Clonase™
   3448..6576    +  CDS            PIK3CB: PK3CB_HUMAN - Also known as PIK3C1. Experimental evidence at protein level: Swiss-Prot protein existence level 1. Phosphoinositide-3-kinase (PI3K) phosphorylates phosphatidylinositol derivatives at position 3 of the inositol ring to produce 3-phosphoinositides (PubMed:15135396). Uses ATP and PtdIns(4,5)P2 (phosphatidylinositol 4,5-bisphosphate) to generate phosphatidylinositol 3,4,5-trisphosphate (PIP3) (PubMed:15135396). PIP3 plays a key role by recruiting PH domain-containing proteins to the membrane, including AKT1 and PDPK1, activating signaling cascades involved in cell growth, survival,
   6661..6685    -  protein_bind   attB2: mutant version of attB; recombination site for the Gateway® BP reaction BP Clonase™
   6693..6711    +  promoter       T3 promoter: promoter for bacteriophage T3 RNA polymerase
   6737..6755    -  promoter       T7 promoter: promoter for bacteriophage T7 RNA polymerase
   6761..6779    -  protein_bind   attB4 (fragment): mutant version of attB; core recombination site for the Gateway® BP reaction BP Clonase™
   6835..6876    +  CDS            V5 tag: epitope tag from simian virus 5
   7002..7464    +  misc_feature   IRES: internal ribosome entry site (IRES) of the encephalomyocarditis virus (EMCV)
   7478..8075    +  CDS            PuroR (fragment): puromycin N-acetyltransferase; pac from Streptomyces; confers resistance to puromycin
   8091..8679    +  misc_feature   WPRE: woodchuck hepatitis virus posttranscriptional regulatory element
   8687..8752    +  CDS            nef (fragment): NEF_HV1Z2 - Experimental evidence at protein level: Swiss-Prot protein existence level 1. Extracellular Nef protein targets CD4(+) T-lymphocytes for apoptosis by interacting with CXCR4 surface receptors. From Human immunodeficiency virus type 1 group M subtype D (isolate Z2/CDC-Z34) (HIV-1).
   8754..8987    +  LTR            3' LTR (ΔU3): self-inactivating 3' long terminal repeat (LTR) from HIV-1
   9192..9296    +  promoter       AmpR promoter: bla
   9297..10157   +  CDS            AmpR: β-lactamase; bla; confers resistance to ampicillin, carbenicillin, and related antibiotics
  10328..10916   +  rep_origin     ori: high-copy-number ColE1/pMB1/pBR322/pUC origin of replication
  11099..11153   +  CDS            lacI (fragment): lac repressor; lacI; The lac repressor binds to the lac operator to inhibit transcription in E. coli. This inhibition can be relieved by adding lactose or isopropyl-β-D-thiogalactopyranoside (IPTG).
  11159..11252   +  rep_origin     SV40 ori (fragment): SV40 origin of replication
  11277..11314   +  CDS            lacI (fragment): lac repressor; lacI; The lac repressor binds to the lac operator to inhibit transcription in E. coli. This inhibition can be relieved by adding lactose or isopropyl-β-D-thiogalactopyranoside (IPTG).
  11327..11348   +  protein_bind   CAP binding site: CAP binding activates transcription in the presence of cAMP. E. coli catabolite activator protein
  11363..11393   +  promoter       lac promoter: promoter for the E. coli lac operon
  11397..11419   +  protein_bind   lac operator (fragment): The lac repressor binds to the lac operator to inhibit transcription in E. coli. This inhibition can be relieved by adding lactose or isopropyl-β-D-thiogalactopyranoside (IPTG). lac repressor encoded by lacI
  11451..11534   +  polyA_signal   SV40 poly(A) signal (fragment): SV40 polyadenylation signal
  11701..329     +  CDS            nef (fragment) (across the origin): NEF_HV1BR - Experimental evidence at protein level: Swiss-Prot protein existence level 1. Extracellular Nef protein targets CD4(+) T-lymphocytes for apoptosis by interacting with CXCR4 surface receptors (PubMed:14990729). From Human immunodeficiency virus type 1 group M subtype B (isolate BRU/LAI) (HIV-1).
