[The description below was written by a language model from this plasmid's Addgene catalogue record and pLannotate feature annotations shown in this document.]
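Description:
pHAGE-PIK3CB-E1047K is an 11.7 kb HIV-1-derived lentiviral expression plasmid built on the pHAGE backbone for delivering a mutant form of human PIK3CB, the p110β catalytic subunit of phosphoinositide 3-kinase, into mammalian cells. It is maintained in E. coli through a high-copy ColE1/pUC-type origin and a β-lactamase gene conferring ampicillin resistance. The record lists a recombination-deficient strain (Stbl3), as is common for plasmids carrying repeated LTR sequences.

The viral transfer region is bounded by a truncated 5' LTR and a self-inactivating ΔU3 3' LTR. It contains the Ψ packaging signal with a gag fragment, the Rev response element for Rev-dependent nuclear export of the genomic RNA, and the cPPT/CTS element, which aids nuclear import of the reverse-transcribed genome. Within this frame, the strong constitutive EF-1α promoter drives the PIK3CB open reading frame carrying the E1047K substitution. The insert was introduced by Gateway recombination and is flanked by attB1 and attB2 sites. Downstream lie short T3 and T7 promoter sequences, a V5 epitope tag annotation, an EMCV IRES followed by the puromycin N-acetyltransferase gene, and a WPRE that enhances transcript stability and expression. The IRES places puromycin resistance on the same transcript as the kinase, so transduced cells can be selected with the drug. The V5 tag is annotated well after attB2, and the record does not state whether it is translated in frame with PIK3CB.

The construct is intended for stable lentiviral expression of this PIK3CB variant. It comes from a study that systematically annotated the functional effects of somatic mutations found in cancer.
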