Addgene plasmid #116552: pHAGE-PIK3CB-E1047K
Purpose: Lentiviral expression of PIK3CB E1047K
Depositing lab: Gordon Mills & Kenneth Scott. Publication: Systematic Functional Annotation of Somatic Mutations in Cancer. Ng PK, Li J, Jeong KJ, Shao S, Chen H, Tsang YH, Sengupta S, Wang Z, Bhavana VH, Tran R, Soewito S, Minussi DC, Moreno D, Kong K, Dogruluk T, Lu H, Gao J, Tokheim C, Zhou DC, Johnson AM, Zeng J, Ip CKM, Ju Z, Wester M, Yu S, Li Y, Vellano CP, Schultz N, Karchin R, Ding L, Lu Y, Cheung LWT, Chen K, Shaw KR, Meric-Bernstam F, Scott KL, Yi S, Sahni N, Liang H, Mills GB. Cancer Cell. 2018 Mar 12;33(3):450-462.e10. doi: 10.1016/j.ccell.2018.01.021. PubMed 29533785.
Backbone
  Vector backbone: pHAGE
  Vector type: Lentiviral
Growth in bacteria
  Bacterial resistance: Ampicillin, 100 μg/mL
  Growth temperature: 37°C
  Growth strain: Stbl3
  Copy number: High Copy
Gene/Insert
  Gene/Insert name: PIK3CB
  Species: H. sapiens (human)
  Mutation: E1047K
  Entrez Gene: PIK3CB (a.k.a. P110BETA, PI3K, PI3KBETA, PIK3C1)
  Cloning method: Gateway Cloning
Terms and licenses: Academic/Nonprofit Terms; Industry Terms: Not Available to Industry
How to cite: pHAGE-PIK3CB-E1047K was a gift from Gordon Mills & Kenneth Scott (Addgene plasmid # 116552)
