>Addgene plasmid #116552 | pHAGE-PIK3CB-E1047K | depositor partial sequence | sequence record 219427 | insert
ATGTGCTTCAGTTTCATAATGCCTCCTGCTATGGCAGACATCCTTGACATCTGGGCGGTGGATTCACAGA
TAGCATCTGATGGCTCCATACCTGTGGATTTCCTTTTGCCCACTGGGATTTATATCCAGTTGGAGGTACC
TCGGGAAGCTACCATTTCTTATATTAAGCAGATGTTATGGAAGCAAGTTCACAATTACCCAATGTTCAAC
CTCCTTATGGATATTGACTCCTATATGTTTGCATGTGTGAATCAGACTGCTGTATATGAGGAGCTTGAAG
ATGAAACACGAAGACTCTGTGATGTCAGACCTTTTCTTCCAGTTCTCAAATTAGTGACAAGAAGTTGTGA
CCCAGGGGAAAAATTAGACTCAAAAATTGGAGTCCTTATAGGAAAAGGTCTGCATGAATTTGATTCCTTG
AAGGATCCTGAAGTAAATGAATTTCGAAGAAAAATGCGCAAATTCAGCGAGGAAAAAATCCTGTCACTTG
TGGGATTGTCTTGGATGGACTGGCTAAAACAAACATATCCACCAGAGCATGAACCATCCATCCCTGAAAA
CTTAGAAGATAAACTTTATGGGGGAAAGCTCATCGTAGCTGTTCATTTTGAAAACTGCCAGGACGTGTTT
AGCTTTCAAGTGTCTCCTAATATGAATCCTATCAAAGTAAATGAATTGGCAATCCAAAAACGTTTGACTA
TTCATGGGAAGGAAGATGAAGTTAGCCCCTATGATTATGTGTTGCAAGTCAGCGGGAGAGTAGAATATGT
TTTTGGTGATCATCCACTAATTCAGTTCCAGTATATCCGGAACTGTGTGATGAACAGAGCCCTGCCCCAT
TTTATACTTGTGGAATGCTGCAAGATCAAGAAAATGTATGAACAAGAAATGATTGCCATAGAGGCTGCCA
TAAATCGAAATTCATCTAATCTTCCTCTTCCATTACCACCAAAGAAAACACGAATTATTTCTCATGTTTG
GGAAAATAACAACCCTTTCCAAATTGTCTTGGTTAAGGGAAATAAACTTAACACAGAGGAAACTGTAAAA
GTTCATGTCAGGGCTGGTCTTTTTCATGGTACTGAGCTCCTGTGTAAAACCATCGTAAGCTCAGAGGTAT
CAGGGAAAAATGATCATATTTGGAATGAACCACTGGAATTTGATATTAATATTTGTGACTTACCAAGAAT
GGCTCGATTATGTTTTGCTGTTTATGCAGTTTTGGATAAAGTAAAAACGAAGAAATCAACGAAAACTATT
AATCCCTCTAAATATCAGACCATCAGGAAAGCTGGAAAAGTGCATTATCCTGTAGCGTGGGTAAATACGA
TGGTTTTTGACTTTAAAGGACAATTGAGAACTGGAGACATAATATTACACAGCTGGTCTTCATTTCCTGA
TGAACTCGAAGAAATGTTGAATCCAATGGGAACTGTTCAAACAAATCCATATACTGAAAATGCAACAGCT
TTGCATGTTAAATTTCCAGAGAATAAAAAACAACCTTATTATTACCCTCCCTTCGATAAGATTATTGAAA
AGGCAGCTGAGATTGCAAGCAGTGATAGTGCTAATGTGTCAAGTCGAGGTGGAAAAAAGTTTCTTCCTGT
ATTGAAAGAAATCTTGGACAGGGATCCCTTGTCTCAACTGTGTGAAAATGAAATGGATCTTATTTGGACT
TTGCGACAAGACTGCCGAGAGATTTTCCCACAATCACTGCCAAAATTACTGCTGTCAATCAAGTGGAATA
AACTTGAGGATGTTGCTCAGCTTCAGGCGCTGCTTCAGATTTGGCCTAAACTGCCCCCCCGGGAGGCCCT
AGAGCTTCTGGATTTCAACTATCCAGACCAGTACGTTCGAGAATATGCTGTAGGCTGCCTGCGACAGATG
AGTGATGAAGAACTTTCTCAATATCTTTTACAACTGGTGCAAGTGTTAAAATATGAGCCTTTTCTTGATT
GTGCCCTCTCTAGATTCCTATTAGAAAGAGCACTTGGTAATCGGAGGATAGGGCAGTTTCTATTTTGGCA
TCTTAGGTCAGAAGTGCACATTCCTGCTGTCTCAGTACAATTTGGTGTCATCCTTGAAGCATACTGCCGG
GGAAGTGTGGGGCACATGAAAGTGCTTTCTAAGCAGGTTGAAGCACTCAATAAGTTAAAAACTTTAAATA
GTTTAATCAAACTGAATGCCGTGAAGTTAAACAGAGCCAAAGGGAAGGAGGCCATGCATACCTGTTTAAA
ACAGAGTGCTTACCGGGAAGCCCTCTCTGACCTGCAGTCACCCCTGAACCCATGTGTTATCCTCTCAGAA
CTCTATGTTGAAAAGTGCAAATACATGGATTCCAAAATGAAGCCTTTGTGGCTGGTATACAATAACAAGG
TATTTGGTGAGGATTCAGTTGGAGTGATTTTTAAAAATGGTGATGATTTACGACAGGATATGTTGACACT
CCAAATGTTGCGCTTGATGGATTTACTCTGGAAAGAAGCTGGTTTGGATCTTCGGATGTTGCCTTATGGC
TGTTTAGCAACAGGAGATCGCTCTGGCCTCATTGAAGTTGTGAGCACCTCTGAAACAATTGCTGACATTC
AGCTGAACAGTAGCAATGTGGCTGCTGCAGCAGCCTTCAACAAAGATGCCCTTCTGAACTGGCTTAAAGA
ATACAACTCTGGGGATGACCTGGACCGAGCCATTGAGGAATTTACACTGTCCTGTGCTGGCTACTGTGTA
GCTTCTTATGTCCTTGGGATTGGTGACAGACATAGTGACAACATCATGGTCAAAAAAACTGGCCAGCTCT
TCCACATTGACTTTGGACATATTCTTGGAAATTTCAAATCTAAGTTTGGCATTAAAAGGGAGCGAGTGCC
TTTTATTCTTACCTATGATTTCATCCATGTCATTCAACAAGGAAAAACAGGAAATACAGAAAAGTTTGGC
CGGTTCCGCCAGTGTTGTGAGGATGCATATCTGATTTTACGACGGCATGGGAATCTCTTCATCACTCTCT
TTGCGCTGATGTTGACTGCAGGGCTTCCTGAACTCACATCAGTCAAAGATATACAGTATCTTAAGGACTC
TCTTGCATTAGGGAAGAGTGAAGAAGAAGCACTCAAACAGTTTAAGCAAAAATTTGATAAGGCGCTCAGG
GAAAGCTGGACTACTAAAGTGAACTGGATGGCCCACACAGTTCGGAAAGACTACAGATCTTAA
